>Addgene plasmid #83159 | Hs.KRAS4b Y40C | depositor full sequence | sequence record 158122 | Full Sequence
TTAACGCTAGCATGGATGTTTTCCCAGTCACGACGTTGTAAAACGACGGCCAGTCTTAAAATTCGAGCTC
GGTCCGAGGATCCGAAATAATGATTTTATTTTGACTGATAGTGACCTGTTCGTTGCAACAAATTGATAAG
CAATGCTTTTTTATAATGCCAACTTTGTACAAAAAAGTTGGCACCATGACTGAATATAAACTTGTGGTAG
TTGGAGCTGGTGGCGTAGGCAAGAGTGCCTTGACGATACAGCTAATTCAGAATCATTTTGTGGACGAATA
TGATCCAACAATAGAGGATTCCTGCAGGAAGCAAGTAGTAATTGATGGAGAAACCTGTCTCTTGGATATT
CTCGACACAGCAGGTCAAGAGGAGTACAGTGCAATGAGGGACCAGTACATGAGGACTGGGGAGGGCTTTC
TTTGTGTATTTGCCATAAATAATACTAAATCATTTGAAGATATTCACCATTATAGAGAACAAATTAAAAG
AGTTAAGGACTCTGAAGATGTACCTATGGTCCTAGTAGGAAATAAATGTGATTTGCCTTCTAGAACAGTA
GACACAAAACAGGCTCAGGACTTAGCAAGAAGTTATGGAATTCCTTTTATTGAAACATCAGCAAAGACAA
GACAGGGTGTTGATGATGCCTTCTATACATTAGTTCGAGAAATTCGAAAACATAAAGAAAAGATGAGCAA
AGATGGTAAAAAGAAGAAAAAGAAGTCAAAGACAAAGTGTGTAATTATGTAATCAACTTTCTTGTACAAA
GTTGGCATTATAGGAAAGCATTGCTTATCAATTTGTTGCAACGAACAGGTCACTATCAGTCAAAATAAAA
TCATTATTTGCATGCAAGCTTAGATCCTCTAGACCAGCCAGGACAGAAATGCCTCGACTTCGCTGCTACC
CAAGGTTGCCGGGTGACGCACACCGTGGAAACGGATGAAGGCACGAACCCAGTGGACATAAGCCTGTTCG
GTTCGTAAGCTGTAATGCAAGTAGCGTATGCGCTCACGCAACTGGTCCAGAACCTTGACCGAACGCAGCG
GTGGTAACGGCGCAGTGGCGGTTTTCATGGCTTGTTATGACTGTTTTTTTGGGGTACAGTCTATGCCTCG
GGCATCCAAGCAGCAAGCGCGTTACGCCGTGGGTCGATGTTTGATGTTATGGAGCAGCAACGATGTTACG
CAGCAGGGCAGTCGCCCTAAAACAAAGTTAAACATTATGAGGGAAGCGGTGATCGCCGAAGTATCGACTC
AACTATCAGAGGTAGTTGGCGTCATCGAGCGCCATCTCGAACCGACGTTGCTGGCCGTACATTTGTACGG
CTCCGCAGTGGATGGCGGCCTGAAGCCACACAGTGATATTGATTTGCTGGTTACGGTGACCGTAAGGCTT
GATGAAACAACGCGGCGAGCTTTGATCAACGACCTTTTGGAAACTTCGGCTTCCCCTGGAGAGAGCGAGA
TTCTCCGCGCTGTAGAAGTCACCATTGTTGTGCACGACGACATCATTCCGTGGCGTTATCCAGCTAAGCG
CGAACTGCAATTTGGAGAATGGCAGCGCAATGACATTCTTGCAGGTATCTTCGAGCCAGCCACGATCGAC
ATTGATCTGGCTATCTTGCTGACAAAAGCAAGAGAACATAGCGTTGCCTTGGTAGGTCCAGCGGCGGAGG
AACTCTTTGATCCGGTTCCTGAACAGGATCTATTTGAGGCGCTAAATGAAACCTTAACGCTATGGAACTC
GCCGCCCGACTGGGCTGGCGATGAGCGAAATGTAGTGCTTACGTTGTCCCGCATTTGGTACAGCGCAGTA
ACCGGCAAAATCGCGCCGAAGGATGTCGCTGCCGACTGGGCAATGGAGCGCCTGCCGGCCCAGTATCAGC
CCGTCATACTTGAAGCTAGACAGGCTTATCTTGGACAAGAAGAAGATCGCTTGGCCTCGCGCGCAGATCA
GTTGGAAGAATTTGTCCACTACGTGAAAGGCGAGATCACCAAGGTAGTCGGCAAATAACCCTCGAGCCAC
CCATGACCAAAATCCCTTAACGTGAGTTACGCGTCGTTCCACTGAGCGTCAGACCCCGTAGAAAAGATCA
AAGGATCTTCTTGAGATCCTTTTTTTCTGCGCGTAATCTGCTGCTTGCAAACAAAAAAACCACCGCTACC
AGCGGTGGTTTGTTTGCCGGATCAAGAGCTACCAACTCTTTTTCCGAAGGTAACTGGCTTCAGCAGAGCG
CAGATACCAAATACTGTCCTTCTAGTGTAGCCGTAGTTAGGCCACCACTTCAAGAACTCTGTAGCACCGC
CTACATACCTCGCTCTGCTAATCCTGTTACCAGTGGCTGCTGCCAGTGGCGATAAGTCGTGTCTTACCGG
GTTGGACTCAAGACGATAGTTACCGGATAAGGCGCAGCGGTCGGGCTGAACGGGGGGTTCGTGCACACAG
CCCAGCTTGGAGCGAACGACCTACACCGAACTGAGATACCTACAGCGTGAGCATTGAGAAAGCGCCACGC
TTCCCGAAGGGAGAAAGGCGGACAGGTATCCGGTAAGCGGCAGGGTCGGAACAGGAGAGCGCACGAGGGA
GCTTCCAGGGGGAAACGCCTGGTATCTTTATAGTCCTGTCGGGTTTCGCCACCTCTGACTTGAGCGTCGA
TTTTTGTGATGCTCGTCAGGGGGGCGGAGCCTATGGAAAAACGCCAGCAACGCGGCCTTTTTACGGTTCC
TGGCCTTTTGCTGGCCTTTTGCTCACATGTTCTTTCCTGCGTTATCCCCTGATTCTGTGGATAACCGTAT
TACCGCCTTTGAGTGAGCTGATACCGCTCGCCGCAGCCGAACGACCGAGCGCAGCGAGTCAGTGAGCGAG
GAAGCGGAAGAGCGCCCAATACGCAAACCGCCTCTCCCCGCGCGTTGGCCGATTCATTAATGCAGCTGGC
ACGACAGGTTTCCCGACTGGAAAGCGGGCAGTGAGCGCAACGCAATTAATACGCGTACCGCTAGCCAGGA
AGAGTTTGTAGAAACGCAAAAAGGCCATCCGTCAGGATGGCCTTCTGCTTAGTTTGATGCCTGGCAGTTT
ATGGCGGGCGTCCTGCCCGCCACCCTCCGGGCCGTTGCTTCACAACGTTCAAATCCGCTCCCGGCGGATT
TGTCCTACTCAGGAGAGCGTTCACCGACAAACAACAGATAAAACGAAAGGCCCAGTCTTCCGACTGAGCC
TTTCGTTTTATTTGATGCCTGGCAGTTCCCTACTCTCGCG
Features (pLannotate 1.2.2; 11 found; start..end, strand, type, name):
     18..54      -  CDS            lacZα (fragment): LacZα fragment of β-galactosidase; lacZ fragment
     85..180     +  protein_bind   attL3: mutant version of attL; recombination site for the Gateway® LR reaction LR Clonase™
    186..752     +  CDS            K-Ras: human small GTPase proto-oncoprotein
    757..850     -  protein_bind   attL2 (fragment): mutant version of attL; recombination site for the Gateway® LR reaction LR Clonase™
    965..988     +  promoter       Pc promoter (fragment): intI1 (promoter lies within the coding sequence); class 1 integron promoter
   1164..1220    +  CDS            GmR (fragment): gentamycin acetyltransferase; aacC1; confers resistance to gentamycin
   1227..2018    +  CDS            SmR: aminoglycoside adenylyltransferase (Murphy, 1985); aadA; confers resistance to spectinomycin and streptomycin
   2111..2699    +  rep_origin     ori: high-copy-number ColE1/pMB1/pBR322/pUC origin of replication
   2882..2974    +  CDS            lacI (fragment): lac repressor; lacI; The lac repressor binds to the lac operator to inhibit transcription in E. coli. This inhibition can be relieved by adding lactose or isopropyl-β-D-thiogalactopyranoside (IPTG).
   3029..3056    -  terminator     rrnB T2 terminator: transcription terminator T2 from the E. coli rrnB gene
   3188..3231    +  terminator     rrnB T1 terminator: Escherichia coli rrnB; transcription terminator T1 from the E. coli rrnB gene
