[The description below was written by a language model from this plasmid's Addgene catalogue record and pLannotate feature annotations shown in this document.]
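Description:
Hs.KRAS4b Y40C is a Gateway entry clone built on the pDonor-255 backbone, carrying the open reading frame of the human small GTPase KRAS, isoform 4B, with a Y40C substitution. The plasmid is about 3.3 kb in total, of which 567 bp is the KRAS coding sequence. It is maintained in E. coli at high copy from a ColE1/pUC-type origin and selected with spectinomycin through an aadA (SmR) aminoglycoside adenylyltransferase gene. A fragment of a class 1 integron Pc promoter and a short remnant of a gentamicin acetyltransferase gene lie upstream of this marker. Small lacZα and lacI fragments are also annotated, apparently as backbone remnants. The rrnB T1 and T2 terminators sit upstream of the cloning region, where they would be expected to insulate the insert from read-through transcription.

The KRAS ORF is flanked by attL recombination sites, which the automated annotation calls attL3 on the 5′ side and a partial attL2 on the 3′ side. These sites allow the insert to be moved by an LR Clonase reaction into compatible Gateway destination vectors. No promoter driving KRAS is annotated, which fits an entry clone that serves as a transfer intermediate rather than an expression construct; expression elements and tags come from the chosen destination vector. Because the ORF retains its stop codon, it suits native expression or N-terminal fusions but not C-terminal tagging. The record does not state the functional purpose of the Y40C mutation. Residue 40 lies in the effector-binding region of Ras proteins, so such variants are generally used to study selective effector coupling in Ras signalling.
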