Addgene plasmid #83159: Hs.KRAS4b Y40C
Purpose: Gateway ORF Entry clone of human KRAS4B [NM_004985.4 ] with stop codon (for native or N-terminal fusions), Y40C mutation
Depositing lab: Dominic Esposito. Depositing organization: National Cancer Institute (NCI).
Backbone
  Vector backbone: pDonor-255
  Backbone size w/o insert (bp): 2693
  Vector type: Gateway Entry Clone
Growth in bacteria
  Bacterial resistance: Spectinomycin, 50 μg/mL
  Growth temperature: 37°C
  Growth strain: DH10B
  Copy number: High Copy
Gene/Insert
  Gene/Insert name: KRAS
  Species: H. sapiens (human)
  Insert size (bp): 567
  Mutation: Y40C
  GenBank ID: NM_004985.4
  Entrez Gene: KRAS (a.k.a. 'C-K-RAS, C-K-RAS, CFC2, K-RAS2A, K-RAS2B, K-RAS4A, K-RAS4B, K-Ras, K-Ras 2, KI-RAS, KRAS1, KRAS2, NS, NS3, OES, RALD, RASK2, c-Ki-ras, c-Ki-ras2)
  Cloning method: Gateway Cloning
  Sequencing primers: 5′ M13F 23-mer (5'-CCCAGTCACGACGTTGTAAAACG); 3′ attLR 23-mer (5'-TAACATCAGAGATTTTGAGACAC)
Terms and licenses: Academic/Nonprofit Terms; Industry Terms: Not Available to Industry
How to cite: Hs.KRAS4b Y40C was a gift from Dominic Esposito (Addgene plasmid # 83159 ; http://n2t.net/addgene:83159 ; RRID:Addgene_83159)
