>Addgene plasmid #83159 | Hs.KRAS4b Y40C | addgene partial sequence | sequence record 159153 | M13pUC-Fwd 5'-CCCAGTCACGACGTTGTAAAACG-3'
AATTCGAGCTCGGTCCGAGGATCCGAAATAATGATTTTATTTTGACTGATAGTGACCTGTTCGTTGCAAC
AAATTGATAAGCAATGCTTTTTTATAATGCCAACTTTGTACAAAAAAGTTGGCACCATGACTGAATATAA
ACTTGTGGTAGTTGGAGCTGGTGGCGTAGGCAAGAGTGCCTTGACGATACAGCTAATTCAGAATCATTTT
GTGGACGAATATGATCCAACAATAGAGGATTCCTGCAGGAAGCAAGTAGTAATTGATGGAGAAACCTGTC
TCTTGGATATTCTCGACACAGCAGGTCAAGAGGAGTACAGTGCAATGAGGGACCAGTACATGAGGACTGG
GGAGGGCTTTCTTTGTGTATTTGCCATAAATAATACTAAATCATTTGAAGATATTCACCATTATAGAGAA
CAAATTAAAAGAGTTAAGGACTCTGAAGATGTACCTATGGTCCTAGTAGGAAATAAATGTGATTTGCCTT
CTAGAACAGTAGACACAAAACAGGCTCAGGACTTAGCAAGAAGTTATGGAATTCCTTTTATTGAAACATC
AGCAAAGACAAGACAGGGTGTTGATGATGCCTTCTATACATTAGTTCGAGAAATTCGAAAACATAAAGAA
AAGATGAGCAAAGATGGTAAAAAGAAGAAAAAGAAGTCAAAGACAAAGTGTGTAATTATGTAATCAACTT
TCTTGTACAAAGTTGGCATTATAGGAAAGCATTGCTTATCAATTTGTTGCAACGAACAGGTCACTATCAG
TCAAAATAAAATCATTATTTGCATGCAAGCTTAGATCCTCTAGACCAGCCAGGACAGAAA
